>Addgene plasmid #161893 | pDest-894 (attR4-attR2) | addgene full sequence | sequence record 322139 | Addgene NGS Result
TTTGATTGCGAGTGAGATATTTATGCCAGCCAGCCAGACGCAGACGCGCCGAGACAGAACTTAATGGGCC
CGCTAACAGCGCGATTTGCTGGTGACCCAATGCGACCAGATGCTCCACGCCCAGTCGCGTACCGTCTTCA
TGGGAGAAAATAATACTGTTGATGGGTGTCTGGTCAGAGACATCAAGAAATAACGCCGGAACATTAGTGC
AGGCAGCTTCCACAGCAATGGCATCCTGGTCATCCAGCGGATAGTTAATGATCAGCCCACTGACGCGTTG
CGCGAGAAGATTGTGCACCGCCGCTTTACAGGCTTCGACGCCGCTTCGTTCTACCATCGACACCACCACG
CTGGCACCCAGTTGATCGGCGCGAGATTTAATCGCCGCGACAATTTGCGACGGCGCGTGCAGGGCCAGAC
TGGAGGTGGCAACGCCAATCAGCAACGACTGTTTGCCCGCCAGTTGTTGTGCCACGCGGTTGGGAATGTA
ATTCAGCTCCGCCATCGCCGCTTCCACTTTTTCCCGCGTTTTCGCAGAAACGTGGCTGGCCTGGTTCACC
ACGCGGGAAACGGTCTGATAAGAGACACCGGCATACTCTGCGACATCGTATAACGTTACTGGTTTCACAT
TCACCACCCTGAATTGACTCTCTTCCGGGCGCTATCATGCCATACCGCGAAAGGTTTTGCGCCATTCGAT
GGTGTCCGGGATCTCGACGCTCTCCCTTATGCGACTCCTGCATTAGGAAGCAGCCCAGTAGTAGGTTGAG
GCCGTTGAGCACCGCCGCCGCAAGGAATGGTGATCACAACTTTGTATAGAAAAGTTGAACGAGAAACGTA
AAATGATATAAATATCAATATATTAAATTAGATTTTGCATAAAAAACAGACTACATAATACTGTAAAACA
CAACATATCCAGTCACTATGGCGGCCGCATTAGGCACCCCAGGCTTTACACTTTATGCTTCCGGCTCGTA
TAATGTGTGGATTTTGAGTTAGGATCCGTCGAGATTTTCAGGAGCTAAGGAAGCTAAAATGGAGAAAAAA
ATCACTGGATATACCACCGTTGATATATCCCAATGGCATCGTAAAGAACATTTTGAGGCATTTCAGTCAG
TTGCTCAATGTACCTATAACCAGACCGTTCAGCTGGATATTACGGCCTTTTTAAAGACCGTAAAGAAAAA
TAAGCACAAGTTTTATCCGGCCTTTATTCACATTCTTGCCCGCCTGATGAATGCTCATCCGGAATTCCGT
ATGGCAATGAAAGACGGTGAGCTGGTGATATGGGATAGTGTTCACCCTTGTTACACCGTTTTCCATGAGC
AAACTGAAACGTTTTCATCGCTCTGGAGTGAATACCACGACGATTTCCGGCAGTTTCTACACATATATTC
GCAAGATGTGGCGTGTTACGGTGAAAACCTGGCCTATTTCCCTAAAGGGTTTATTGAGAATATGTTTTTC
GTCTCAGCCAATCCCTGGGTGAGTTTCACCAGTTTTGATTTAAACGTGGCCAATATGGACAACTTCTTCG
CCCCCGTTTTCACCATGGGCAAATATTATACGCAAGGCGACAAGGTGCTGATGCCGCTGGCGATTCAGGT
TCATCATGCCGTTTGTGATGGCTTCCATGTCGGCAGAATGCTTAATGAATTACAACAGTACTGCGATGAG
TGGCAGGGCGGGGCGTAAACGCGTGGATCCGGCTTACTAAAAGCCAGATAACAGTATGCGTATTTGCGCG
CACCGGTGCTAGCGTATACCCGAAGTATGTCAAAAAGAGGTATGCTATGAAGCAGCGTATTACAGTGACA
GTTGACAGCGACAGCTATCAGTTGCTCAAGGCATATATGATGTCAATATCTCCGGTCTGGTAAGCACAAC
CATGCAGAATGAAGCCCGTCGTCTGCGTGCCGAACGCTGGAAAGCGGAAAATCAGGAAGGGATGGCTGAG
GTCGCCCGGTTTATTGAAATGAACGGCTCTTTTGCTGACGAGAACAGGGGCTGGTGAAATGCAGTTTAAG
GTTTACACCTATAAAAGAGAGAGCCGTTATCGTCTGTTTGTGGATGTACAGAGTGATATTATTGACACGC
CCGGGCGACGGATGGTGATCCCCCTGGCCAGTGCACGTCTGCTGTCAGATAAAGTCTCCCGTGAACTTTA
CCCGGTGGTGCATATCGGGGATGAAAGCTGGCGCATGATGACCACCGATATGGCCAGTGTGCCGGTCTCC
GTTATCGGGGAAGAAGTGGCTGATCTCAGCCACCGCGAAAATGACATCAAAAACGCCATTAACCTGATGT
TCTGGGGAATATAAATGTCAGGCTCCCTTATACACAGCCAGTCTGCAGGTCGACCATAGTGACTGGATAT
GTTGTGTTTTACAGTATTATGTAGTCTGTTTTTTATGCAAAATCTAATTTAATATATTGATATTTATATC
ATTTTACGTTTCTCGTTCAACTTTCTTGTACAAAGTTGTGATAGCTTGCGGCCGCACTCGAGCACCACCA
CCACCACCACTGAGATCCGGCTGCTAACAAAGCCCGAAAGGAAGCTGAGTTGGCTGCTGCCACCGCTGAG
CAATAACTAGCATAACCCCTTGGGGCCTCTAAACGGGTCTTGAGGGGTTTTTTGCTGAAAGGAGGAACTA
TATCCGGATTGGCGAATGGG
[124 nt withheld, positions 2681-2804]
C
[91 nt withheld, positions 2806-2896]
A
[49 nt withheld, positions 2898-2946]
CCTTTGACGTTGGAGTCCACGTTCTTT
[37 nt withheld, positions 2974-3010]
ACCCTATCTCGGTCTATTCTTTTGATTTATAAGGGATTTTGCCGATTTCGGCCTATTGGTTAAAAAATGA
GCTGATTTAACAAAAATTTAACGCGAATTTTAACAAAATATTAACGCTTACAATTTAGGTGGCACTTTTC
GGGGAAATGTGCGCGGAACCCCTATTTGTTTATTTTTCTAAATACATTCAAATATGTATCCGCTCATGAA
TTAATTCTTAGAAAAACTCATCGAGCATCAAATGAAACTGCAATTTATTCATATCAGGATTATCAATACC
ATATTTTTGAAAAAGCCGTTTCTGTAATGAAGGAGAAAACTCACCGAGGCAGTTCCATAGGATGGCAAGA
TCCTGGTATCGGTCTGCGATTCCGACTCGTCCAACATCAATACAACCTATTAATTTCCCCTCGTCAAAAA
TAAGGTTATCAAGTGAGAAATCACCATGAGTGACGACTGAATCCGGTGAGAATGGCAAAAGTTTATGCAT
TTCTTTCCAGACTTGTTCAACAGGCCAGCCATTACGCTCGTCATCAAAATCACTCGCATCAACCAAACCG
TTATTCATTCGTGATTGCGCCTGAGCGAGACGAAATACGCGATCGCTGTTAAAAGGACAATTACAAACAG
GAATCGAATGCAACCGGCGCAGGAACACTGCCAGCGCATCAACAATATTTTCACCTGAATCAGGATATTC
TTCTAATACCTGGAATGCTGTTTTCCCGGGGATCGCAGTGGTGAGTAACCATGCATCATCAGGAGTACGG
ATAAAATGCTTGATGGTCGGAAGAGGCATAAATTCCGTCAGCCAGTTTAGTCTGACCATCTCATCTGTAA
CATCATTGGCAACGCTACCTTTGCCATGTTTCAGAAACAACTCTGGCGCATCGGGCTTCCCATACAATCG
ATAGATTGTCGCACCTGATTGCCCGACATTATCGCGAGCCCATTTATACCCATATAAATCAGCATCCATG
TTGGAATTTAATCGCGGCCTAGAGCAAGACGTTTCCCGTTGAATATGGCTCATAACACCCCTTGTATTAC
TGTTTATGTAAGCAGACAGTTTTATTGTTCATGACCAAAATCCCTTAACGTGAGTTTTCGTTCCACTGAG
CGTCAGACCCCGTAGAAAAGATCAAAGGATCTTCTTGAGATCCTTTTTTTCTGCGCGTAATCTGCTGCTT
GCAAACAAAAAAACCACCGCTACCAGCGGTGGTTTGTTTGCCGGATCAAGAGCTACCAACTCTTTTTCCG
AAGGTAACTGGCTTCAGCAGAGCGCAGATACCAAATACTGTCCTTCTAGTGTAGCCGTAGTTAGGCCACC
ACTTCAAGAACTCTGTAGCACCGCCTACATACCTCGCTCTGCTAATCCTGTTACCAGTGGCTGCTGCCAG
TGGCGATAAGTCGTGTCTTACCGGGTTGGACTCAAGACGATAGTTACCGGATAAGGCGCAGCGGTCGGGC
TGAACGGGGGGTTCGTGCACACAGCCCAGCTTGGAGCGAACGACCTACACCGAACTGAGATACCTACAGC
GTGAGCTATGAGAAAGCGCCACGCTTCCCGAAGGGAGAAAGGCGGACAGGTATCCGGTAAGCGGCAGGGT
CGGAACAGGAGAGCGCACGAGGGAGCTTCCAGGGGGAAACGCCTGGTATCTTTATAGTCCTGTCGGGTTT
CGCCACCTCTGACTTGAGCGTCGATTTTTGTGATGCTCGTCAGGGGGGCGGAGCCTATGGAAAAACGCCA
GCAACGCGGCCTTTTTACGGTTCCTGGCCTTTTGCTGGCCTTTTGCTCACATGTTCTTTCCTGCGTTATC
CCCTGATTCTGTGGATAACCGTATTACCGCCTTTGAGTGAGCTGATACCGCTCGCCGCAGCCGAACGACC
GAGCGCAGCGAGTCAGTGAGCGAGGAAGCGGAAGAGCGCCTGATGCGGTATTTTCTCCTTACGCATCTGT
GCGGTATTTCACACCGCAATGGTGCACTCTCAGTACAATCTGCTCTGATGCCGCATAGTTAAGCCAGTAT
ACACTCCGCTATCGCTACGTGACTGGGTCATGGCTGCGCCCCGACACCCGCCAACACCCGCTGACGCGCC
CTGACGGGCTTGTCTGCTCCCGGCATCCGCTTACAGACAAGCTGTGACCGTCTCCGGGAGCTGCATGTGT
CAGAGGTTTTCACCGTCATCACCGAAACGCGCGAGGCAGCTGCGGTAAAGCTCATCAGCGTGGTCGTGAA
GCGATTCACAGATGTCTGCCTGTTCATCCGCGTCCAGCTCGTTGAGTTTCTCCAGAAGCGTTAATGTCTG
GCTTCTGATAAAGCGGGCCATGTTAAGGGCGGTTTTTTCCTGTTTGGTCACTGATGCCTCCGTGTAAGGG
GGATTTCTGTTCATGGGGGTAATGATACCGATGAAACGAGAGAGGATGCTCACGATACGGGTTACTGATG
ATGAACATGCCCGGTTACTGGAACGTTGTGAGGGTAAACAACTGGCGGTATGGATGCGGCGGGACCAGAG
AAAAATCACTCAGGGTCAATGCCAGCGCTTCGTTAATACAGATGTAGGTGTTCCACAGGGTAGCCAGCAG
CATCCTGCGATGCAGATCCGGAACATAATGGTGCAGGGCGCTGACTTCCGCGTTTCCAGACTTTACGAAA
CACGGAAACCGAAGACCATTCATGTTGTTGCTCAGGTCGCAGACGTTTTGCAGCAGCAGTCGCTTCACGT
TCGCTCGCGTATCGGTGATTCATTCTGCTAACCAGTAAGGCAACCCCGCCAGCCTAGCCGGGTCCTCAAC
GACAGGAGCACGATCATGCGCACCCGTGGGGCCGCCATGCCGGCGATAATGGCCTGCTTCTCGCCGAAAC
GTTTGGTGGCGGGACCAGTGACGAAGGCTTGAGCGAGGGCGTGCAAGATTCCGAATACCGCAAGCGACAG
GCCGATCATCGTCGCGCTCCAGCGAAAGCGGTCCTCGCCGAAAATGACCCAGAGCGCTGCCGGCACCTGT
CCTACGAGTTGCATGATAAAGAAGACAGTCATAAGTGCGGCGACGATAGTCATGCCCCGCGCCCACCGGA
AGGAGCTGACTGGGTTGAAGGCTCTCAAGGGCATCGGTCGAGATCCCGGTGCCTAATGAGTGAGCTAACT
TACATTAATTGCGTTGCGCTCACTGCCCGCTTTCCAGTCGGGAAACCTGTCGTGCCAGCTGCATTAATGA
ATCGGCCAACGCGCGGGGAGAGGCGGTTTGCGTATTGGGCGCCAGGGTGGTTTTTCTTTTCACCAGTGAG
ACGGGCAACAGCTGATTGCCCTTCACCGCCTGGCCCTGAGAGAGTTGCAGCAAGCGGTCCACGCTGGTTT
GCCCCAGCAGGCGAAAATCCTGTTTGATGGTGGTTAACGGCGGGATATAACATGAGCTGTCTTCGGTATC
GTCGTATCCCACTACCGAGATATCCGCACCAACGCGCAGCCCGGACTCGGTAATGGCGCGCATTGCGCCC
AGCGCCATCTGATCGTTGGCAACCAGCATCGCAGTGGGAACGATGCCCTCATTCAGCATTTGCATGGTTT
GTTGAAAACCGGACATGGCACTCCAGTCGCCTTCCCGTTCCGCTATCGGCTGAA
Features (pLannotate 1.2.2; 23 found; start..end, strand, type, name):
    629..706     -  promoter       lacI promoter: lacI
    714..802     -  CDS            TcR (fragment): tetracycline efflux protein; tet; confers resistance to tetracycline
    807..827     +  protein_bind   attB4: mutant version of attB; core recombination site for the Gateway® BP reaction BP Clonase™
    821..930     +  protein_bind   attR2 (fragment): mutant version of attR; recombination site for the Gateway® LR reaction LR Clonase™
    955..985     +  promoter       lac UV5 promoter: E. coli lac promoter with an "up" mutation
   1009..1038    +  promoter       cat promoter (fragment): promoter of the E. coli cat gene encoding chloramphenicol acetyltransferase
   1039..1698    +  CDS            CmR: chloramphenicol acetyltransferase; cat; confers resistance to chloramphenicol
   1856..2014    +  CDS            ccdA (fragment): CCDA_ECO57 - Also known as H, letA. Experimental evidence at protein level: Swiss-Prot protein existence level 1. Antitoxin component of a type II toxin-antitoxin (TA) system which inhibits the post-segregational killing (PSK) of plasmid-free cells, also referred to as a plasmid addiction system. Binds to and blocks the activity of CcdB; will also remove bound CcdB protein from the CcdB-GyrA complex by forming a CcdA-CcdB complex, a process termed rejuvenation. Functions as a transcriptional corepressor for the ccdAB operon, repression also requires CcdB (By similarity). From Escherichia coli
   2019..2321    +  CDS            ccdB: CCDB_ECOLI - Also known as G, letB, letD. Experimental evidence at protein level: Swiss-Prot protein existence level 1. Toxic component of a type II toxin-antitoxin (TA) system, functioning in plasmid maintainence. Responsible for the post- segregational killing (PSK) of plasmid-free cells, also referred to as a plasmid addiction system. Half-life of over 2 hours. Cell killing by CcdB is accompanied by filamentation, defects in chromosome and plasmid segregation, defects in cell division, formation of anucleate cells, decreased DNA synthesis and plasmid loss. Interferes with the activity of DN
   2365..2489    -  protein_bind   attR1: mutant version of attR; recombination site for the Gateway® LR reaction LR Clonase™
   2513..2530    +  CDS            9xHis (fragment): 9xHis affinity tag
   2540..2589    +  CDS            SET1 (fragment): solubility-enhancement tag derived from T7 phage gene 10B
   2597..2644    +  terminator     T7 terminator: transcription terminator for bacteriophage T7 RNA polymerase
   2681..3109    +  rep_origin     f1 ori (sequence partly withheld): f1 bacteriophage origin of replication; arrow indicates direction of (+) strand synthesis
   3162..3219    +  promoter       AmpR promoter (fragment): bla
   3228..4043    -  CDS            KanR: aminoglycoside phosphotransferase; aph(3')-Ia; confers resistance to kanamycin in bacteria or G418 (Geneticin®) in eukaryotes
   4165..4753    +  rep_origin     ori: high-copy-number ColE1/pMB1/pBR322/pUC origin of replication
   4939..5078    -  misc_feature   bom: basis of mobility region from pBR322
   5180..5371    -  CDS            rop: Rop protein, which maintains plasmids at low copy number; rop
   5388..5768    +  CDS            YPB1_ECOLX: Protein predicted: Swiss-Prot protein existence level 4. From Escherichia coli.
   5840..6131    -  CDS            TcR (fragment): tetracycline efflux protein; tet; confers resistance to tetracycline
   6146..6167    -  protein_bind   CAP binding site: CAP binding activates transcription in the presence of cAMP. E. coli catabolite activator protein
   6180..628     -  CDS            lacI (across the origin): lac repressor; lacI; The lac repressor binds to the lac operator to inhibit transcription in E. coli. This inhibition can be relieved by adding lactose or isopropyl-β-D-thiogalactopyranoside (IPTG).
