[The description below was written by a language model from this plasmid's Addgene catalogue record and pLannotate feature annotations shown in this document.]
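Description:
pDest-894 (attR4-attR2) is an empty Multisite Gateway destination vector built on the pET28a bacterial expression backbone and intended for expressing multiple proteins in E. coli. It replicates from a pBR322-type ColE1 origin accompanied by the bom region and the rop gene, consistent with its catalogued low copy number, and also carries an f1 phage origin. The backbone marker is kanamycin resistance (aph(3')-Ia), and the plasmid keeps the pET lacI repressor gene with its own promoter.

The payload position is occupied by a standard Gateway counterselection cassette: a chloramphenicol acetyltransferase gene with its cat promoter, a ccdA fragment and the complete ccdB toxin gene, flanked by attR recombination sites. The automated annotation labels these flanking sites as an attB4 core overlapping an attR2 fragment on one side and attR1 on the other. This probably reflects sequence similarity among att variants, and the catalogue name gives the pair as attR4 and attR2. In an LR Clonase reaction, several entry clones are recombined in order between these sites, displacing the CmR-ccdB cassette. Loss of ccdB allows recombinants to grow in ordinary strains, whereas the empty vector must be maintained in a ccdB-tolerant host under both chloramphenicol and kanamycin selection.

Downstream of the cassette lie a His-tag coding fragment and a T7 terminator. No T7 promoter, lac operator or ribosome binding site is annotated upstream of the cassette, and the record does not say where these come from; they may be supplied by the incoming entry clones. The associated work concerns combinatorial assembly of clone libraries by site-specific recombination.
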