Addgene plasmid #161893: pDest-894 (attR4-attR2)
Purpose: (Empty Backbone) Multisite Gateway (attR4-attR2) vector for expression of multiple proteins in E. coli
Depositing lab: Dominic Esposito. Depositing organization: National Cancer Institute (NCI). Publication: Combinatorial assembly of clone libraries using site-specific recombination. Wall VE, Garvey LA, Mehalko JL, Procter LV, Esposito D. Methods Mol Biol. 2014;1116:193-208. doi: 10.1007/978-1-62703-764-8_14. PubMed 24395366.
Backbone
  Vector backbone: pET28a
  Vector type: Bacterial Expression
Growth in bacteria
  Bacterial resistance: Chloramphenicol and Kanamycin, 25 & 50 μg/mL
  Growth temperature: 37°C
  Growth strain: ccdB Survival
  Copy number: Low Copy
Gene/Insert
  Gene/Insert name: None
Terms and licenses: Academic/Nonprofit Terms; Industry Terms: Not Available to Industry
How to cite: pDest-894 (attR4-attR2) was a gift from Dominic Esposito (Addgene plasmid # 161893 ; http://n2t.net/addgene:161893 ; RRID:Addgene_161893)
